Addgene plasmid #98501: BB1_12_pPDC1
Purpose: BB1 with insert: promoter PPDC1
Depositing lab: Brigitte Gasser & Diethard Mattanovich & Michael Sauer. Depositing organization: Universitaet fur Bodenkultur Wien (BOKU-WIEN). Publication: GoldenPiCS: a Golden Gate-derived modular cloning system for applied synthetic biology in the yeast Pichia pastoris. Prielhofer R, Barrero JJ, Steuer S, Gassler T, Zahrl R, Baumann K, Sauer M, Mattanovich D, Gasser B, Marx H. BMC Syst Biol. 2017 Dec 8;11(1):123. doi: 10.1186/s12918-017-0492-3. PubMed 29221460.
Backbone
  Vector backbone: BB1
  Backbone size w/o insert (bp): 1936
  Vector type: Bacterial Expression
Growth in bacteria
  Bacterial resistance: Kanamycin, 50 μg/mL
  Growth temperature: 37°C
  Growth strain: DH10B
  Copy number: High Copy
Gene/Insert
  Gene/Insert name: PDC1 promoter
  Insert size (bp): 989
  Mutation: Internal BsaI and BpiI sites removed from insert
  Cloning method: Restriction Enzyme; 5′ cloning site BpiI (destroyed during cloning); 3′ cloning site BpiI (destroyed during cloning)
  Sequencing primers: 5′ 5'-GTAAAACGACGGCCAGTT-3' (M13-Fwd); 3′ 5´-CAGGAAACAGCTATGAC-3' (M13-Rev)
Terms and licenses: Academic/Nonprofit Terms; Industry Terms: Not Available to Industry
How to cite: BB1_12_pPDC1 was a gift from Brigitte Gasser & Diethard Mattanovich & Michael Sauer (Addgene plasmid # 98501 ; http://n2t.net/addgene:98501 ; RRID:Addgene_98501)
