[The description below was written by a language model from this plasmid's Addgene catalogue record and pLannotate feature annotations shown in this document.]
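Description:
BB1_12_pPDC1 is a level-1 ("BB1") part plasmid from the GoldenPiCS toolkit, a Golden Gate-derived modular cloning system built for synthetic biology in the yeast Pichia pastoris. It is a small entry vector maintained in E. coli rather than an expression construct in its own right, despite being catalogued as a bacterial expression vector. The full sequence is about 2.9 kb, consistent with a backbone of roughly 1.9 kb plus a 989 bp insert. Propagation relies on a high-copy ColE1/pUC-type origin, and selection is by kanamycin through an aph(3')-Ia resistance gene that the annotation places downstream of a cat promoter. Several short transcription terminators (T7Te, a T3Te fragment and the bidirectional tonB terminator) flank the backbone modules, which typically serves to insulate the cloning region from read-through transcription. A residual lacZα fragment is also annotated next to the insert site.

The payload is the PDC1 promoter, stored as a reusable regulatory part. The record does not explicitly state the source organism of the promoter, and the automated feature table does not annotate the insert itself, which presumably occupies the unannotated stretch between the lacZα remnant and the tonB terminator. The fragment was introduced through BpiI sites that were destroyed during cloning. Internal BsaI and BpiI recognition sites were removed from the promoter so that it is compatible with type IIS assembly. The "12" in the name probably denotes the fusion-site position for promoter parts, though the record does not define it. The plasmid is intended as a promoter donor for assembling transcription units, combined with coding sequence and terminator modules in later Golden Gate steps.
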