Features (pLannotate 1.2.2; 7 found; start..end, strand, type, name):
    138..165     +  terminator     T7Te terminator: phage T7 early transcription terminator
    177..764     -  rep_origin     ori: high-copy-number ColE1/pMB1/pBR322/pUC origin of replication
    786..805     -  terminator     T3Te terminator (fragment): phage T3 early transcription terminator
    804..821     -  CDS            lacZα (fragment): LacZα fragment of β-galactosidase; lacZ fragment
   2086..2117    +  terminator     tonB terminator: bidirectional E. coli tonB-P14 transcription terminator
   2118..2220    +  promoter       cat promoter: promoter of the E. coli cat gene encoding chloramphenicol acetyltransferase
   2221..114     +  CDS            KanR (across the origin): aminoglycoside phosphotransferase; aph(3')-Ia; confers resistance to kanamycin in bacteria or G418 (Geneticin®) in eukaryotes
>Addgene plasmid #98501 | BB1_12_pPDC1 | addgene full sequence | sequence record 192094 | Addgene NGS Result
TGCCTCGGTGAGTTTTCTCCTTCATTACAGAAACGGCTTTTTCAAAAATATGGTATTGATAATCCTGATA
TGAATAAATTGCAGTTTCACTTGATGCTCGATGAGTTTTTCTAATGAGGACCTAAATGTAATCACCTGGC
TCACCTTCGGGTGGGCCTTTCTGCGTTGCTGGCGTTTTTCCATAGGCTCCGCCCCCCTGACGAGCATCAC
AAAAATCGATGCTCAAGTCAGAGGTGGCGAAACCCGACAGGACTATAAAGATACCAGGCGTTTCCCCCTG
GAAGCTCCCTCGTGCGCTCTCCTGTTCCGACCCTGCCGCTTACCGGATACCTGTCCGCCTTTCTCCCTTC
GGGAAGCGTGGCGCTTTCTCATAGCTCACGCTGTAGGTATCTCAGTTCGGTGTAGGTCGTTCGCTCCAAG
CTGGGCTGTGTGCACGAACCCCCCGTTCAGCCCGACCGCTGCGCCTTATCCGGTAACTATCGTCTTGAGT
CCAACCCGGTAAGACACGACTTATCGCCACTGGCAGCAGCCACTGGTAACAGGATTAGCAGAGCGAGGTA
TGTAGGCGGTGCTACAGAGTTCTTGAAGTGGTGGCCTAACTACGGCTACACTAGAAGAACAGTATTTGGT
ATCTGCGCTCTGCTGAAGCCAGTTACCTCGGAAAAAGAGTTGGTAGCTCTTGATCCGGCAAACAAACCAC
CGCTGGTAGCGGTGGTTTTTTTGTTTGCAAGCAGCAGATTACGCGCAGAAAAAAAGGATCTCAAGAAGAT
CCTTTGATTTTCTACCGAAGAAAGGCCCACCCGTGTAAAACGACGGCCAGTTTATCTAGTCAGCTTGATT
CTAGCTGATCGTGGACCGGAAGGTGAGCCAGTGAGTTGATTGCAGTCCAGTTACGCTGGAGTCTGAGGCT
CGTCCTGAATGATATGCGGCCTCGAATTCGAAGACGCGGAGAGCAAATAAACGCAAAGAGCAACATATTA
GGATAAACCAACAGGTTAAGTATAGAGCTAAAGCATTGCTGAGCAATATTTCGGATCAACATCAACAGAA
TAGATCGTCACCACGAAGTATATCCAACTATTCCCCAAGAATCCAGGCTTATCCCTCAAGAATGGCCTCT
CCATCTCCTTCAATGAAGATGGCATTGACAAACTCCGTCAGCTTGCAGGATACAATGGATGCGGAACTAG
AAGCGTTGGCAAACGAACAATATTACGTCATGCTAGATATCCTTAAGGGATTTTGCGATCTTTCATTTGA
CATGGTAAACATATTTTCTATCCAGATCCCTGAGGTATTACATCTCCTCTTCGGCTTTGGTGCAGGGTCA
CTGGCCTTAACGGGAGTCGTATCCAAAACGAGACAAGAACTAATAAATAAACAGATATAAGGGACAAGCA
CACGATTACCCAATCACTTGATATGCACCAATTTGTTCCGTTGTTTATGCCATATTTACCGAATTTTCTT
CCCAGGTTTTTCCGAATGGACATCTGTAGTCCACTTTTTGGTTATCATAATCGTCCCACAAGTCGTGGAT
TTAACCAGAACCTAGTAATTTTAAGTTCGCTATTAATCACTCAGAATGGTCGCACCTTGCTATTGGCCAA
GTCTGGAGTCGCCAGCTACCACCTCAGAGGCTACATAGACCTCCCAATGTCATCTCCTCAGTGCGCTCTT
CAATCTCGTGTCTTTTCCGTTAAAACTCCGTTCGTTTCACCCTATACTGCCCCTGGTTGTGCAGCTCTTA
CCACTTCGCGCCGCTACTATCCGTAGTGGTCGAGCCGCATCAATATCACGTTGAAATAGAATAACTCCCT
ACAAAAGCCGCACGCAACCATCAAATCTATATAAGGAACCTCAAATATCTAGCAACATCTTTTCAATTTA
CTACAACATATTCGTTAATCATCAATCAATTAGCTAGTACACAACCATGGCGTCTTCGAATTCGCGCGTG
ATCTTACGGCATTATACGTATGATCGGTCCACGATCAGCTAGATTATCTAGTCAGCTTGATGTCATAGCT
GTTTCCTGAGGCTCAATACTGACCATTTAAATCATACCTGACCTCCATAGCAGAAAGTCAAAAGCCTCCG
ACCGGAGGCTTTTGACTTGATCGGCACGTAAGAGGTTCCAACTTTCACCATAATGAAATAAGATCACTAC
CGGGCGTATTTTTTGAGTTATCGAGATTTTCAGGAGCTAAGGAAGCTAAAATGAGCCATATTCAACGGGA
AACGTCTTGCTTGAAGCCGCGATTAAATTCCAACATGGATGCTGATTTATATGGGTATAAATGGGCTCGC
GATAATGTCGGGCAATCAGGTGCGACAATCTATCGATTGTATGGGAAGCCCGATGCGCCAGAGTTGTTTC
TGAAACATGGCAAAGGTAGCGTTGCCAATGATGTTACAGATGAGATGGTCAGGCTAAACTGGCTGACGGA
ATTTATGCCTCTTCCGACCATCAAGCATTTTATCCGTACTCCTGATGATGCATGGTTACTCACCACTGCG
ATCCCAGGGAAAACAGCATTCCAGGTATTAGAAGAATATCCTGATTCAGGTGAAAATATTGTTGATGCGC
TGGCAGTGTTCCTGCGCCGGTTGCATTCGATTCCTGTTTGTAATTGTCCTTTTAACGGCGATCGCGTATT
TCGTCTCGCTCAGGCGCAATCACGAATGAATAACGGTTTGGTTGGTGCGAGTGATTTTGATGACGAGCGT
AATGGCTGGCCTGTTGAACAAGTCTGGAAAGAAATGCATAAACTCTTGCCATTCTCACCGGATTCAGTCG
TCACTCATGGTGATTTCTCACTTGATAACCTTATTTTTGACGAGGGGAAATTAATAGGTTGTATTGATGT
TGGACGAGTCGGAATCGCAGACCGATACCAGGATCTTGCCATCCTATGGAAC
